>Addgene plasmid #25285 | PP-UDPGP | depositor partial sequence | sequence record 11759 | Author sequence
CTAAACCCTCCTTCAGCCTTTTCAGGGGCAGCTTTGGCCTGCTTGGAAAAAATGCAGGCATCAGGTGTTG
AGGAGAAGTGTATTCATATTTTCCTCATCCAACACGCTCTTGTCCGGAAAGGAGAAACCGGCTATATACC
CGAGAAGTCAATATCTCCGGTGGAATCTCTTCCCTTCCTTCAGGGTATCGAAACGAAGGGAGAAAACACT
GCGTTACTGCGACAAGCGGTCGTTCTTAAACTCAACGGCGGTCTTGGTACCGGGATGGGGTTGAACGGCC
CCAAGAGCCTGCTACAGGTGAAGAATGGCCAGACGTTTCTTGACTTCACAGCCCTGCAATTGGAGCATTT
TCGTCAAGTGCGTAACTGTAACGTGCCGTTTATGCTGATGAACTCGTTTTCCACATCGGGAGAAACTAAG
AATTTTCTTCGGAAGTATCCCACCTTGTACGAGGTGTTTGACTCAGACATCGAACTCATGCAAAACAGAG
TGCCCAAGATAAGGCAAGACAATTTCTTTCCCGTCACCTACGAGGCTGACCCAACGTGCGAGTGGGTACC
ACCAGGACACGGGGACGTATATACGGTGCTTTACAGTAGTGGTAAGTTGGATTACCTGTTGGGCAAAGGC
TACCGCTACATGTTTATATCAAACGGAGACAACCTTGGCGCGACACTAGATGTGAGGCTTCTGGACTATA
TGCACGAAAAACAGCTGGGGTTTCTCATGGAGGTGTGTCGCCGTACGGAGTCAGACAAAAAGGGAGGCCA
CTTGGCGTACAAGGATGTCATTGACGAGACTACTGGACAAACGCGACGACGTTTTGTTCTTCGCGAATCT
GCTCAGTGTCCAAAAGAAGATGAGGATAGCTTTCAAAACATCGCGAAGCACTGTTTCTTTAATACGAACA
ACATTTGGATAAATCTCATGGAATTGAAGAAGATGATGGACGAGCAGTTGGGAGTGCTGCGGCTTCCAGT
GATGCGAAACCCCAAGACGGTGAACCCGCAGGACAGTCAATCAACGAAGGTGTACCAGCTGGAGGTGGCG
ATGGGTGCCGCAATTTCTCTATTTGATAGATCGGAAGCAGTAGTGGTTCCAAGGGAACGGTTTGCACCTG
TGAAGACTTGCAGTGATCTACTTGCGTTAAGGTCTGATGCGTATCAGGTGACGGAGGATCAGCGTCTTGT
TCTGTGTGAGGAGCGAAATGGAAAGCCACCAGCTATTGATCTTGACGGTGAGCATTACAAGATGATTGAC
GGATTCGAAAAGCTTGTGAAGGGAGGAGTGCCATCCTTGCGACAATGCACATCACTTACCGTCCGTGGAT
TGGTGGAATTTGGTGCCGACGTTTCCGTTAGAGGGAATGTGGTCATTAAGAATTTGAAGGAAGAGCCTCT
GATCATTGGGAGCGGACGCGTTCTTGACAATGAGGTTGTGGTAGTCGAG
