>Addgene plasmid #25285 | PP-UDPGP | addgene partial sequence | sequence record 31367 | 25285 with T7
ATTCCCTCTGAATATTTTGTTTACTTTAAGAAGGAGATATACCATGCATCATCATCATCATCACAGCAGC
GGCAGAGAAAACTTGTATTTCCAGGGCCTAAACCCTCCTTCAGCCTTTTCAGGGGCAGCTTTGGCCTGCT
TGGAAAAAATGCAGGCATCAGGTGTTGAGGAGAAGTGTATTCATATTTTCCTCATCCAACACGCTCTTGT
CCGGAAAGGAGAAACCGGCTATATACCCGAGAAGTCAATATCTCCGGTGGAATCTCTTCCCTTCCTTCAG
GGTATCGAAACGAAGGGAGAAAACACTGCGTTACTGCGACAAGCGGTCGTTCTTAAACTCAACGGCGGTC
TTGGTACCGGGATGGGGTTGAACGGCCCCAAGAGCCTGCTACAGGTGAAGAATGGCCAGACGTTTCTTGA
CTTCACAGCCCTGCAATTGGAGCATTTTCGTCAAGTGCGTAACTGTAACGTGCCGTTTATGCTGATGAAC
TCGTTTTCCACATCGGGAGAAACTAAGAATTTTCTTCGGAAGTATCCCACCTTGTACGAGGTGTTTGACT
CAGACATCGAACTCATGCAAAACAGAGTGCCCAAGATAAGGCAAGACAATTTCTTTCCCGTCACCTACGA
GGCTGACCCAACGTGCGAGTGGGTACCACCAGGACACGGGGACGTATATACGGTGCTTTACAGTAGTGGT
AAGTTGGATTACCTGTTGGGCAAAGGCTACCGCTACATGTTTATATCAAACGGAGACAACCTTGGCGCGA
CACTAGATGTGAGGCTTCTGGACTATATGCACGAAAAACAGCTGGGGTTTCTCATGGAGGTGTGTCGCCG
TACGGAGTCAGACAAAAAGGGAGGCCACTTGGCGTACAAGGATGTCATTGACGAGACTACTG
