[The description below was written by a language model from this plasmid's Addgene catalogue record.]
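Description:
PP-UDPGP is a bacterial expression plasmid built on the pET15-MHL backbone, a pET-type vector from a structural genomics programme, and made to produce recombinant protein for structure determination. It is propagated in E. coli under ampicillin selection and is recorded as low copy, with DH5alpha listed as the maintenance strain. The backbone is given as 7737 bp without insert. No feature table accompanies the record, so the promoter, origin of replication and other regulatory elements are not explicitly stated. However, the listed sequencing primers (T7 forward and T7 terminator) are consistent with the T7 promoter/terminator expression cassette typical of pET vectors, where transcription depends on T7 RNA polymerase supplied by a suitable expression host.

The insert is a 1449 bp fragment of the Trypanosoma brucei gene Tb10.389.0330, which encodes uridine diphosphate-glucose pyrophosphorylase (UDPGP), the enzyme that forms UDP-glucose from UTP and glucose-1-phosphate. The construct covers residues L3 to E485 rather than the complete open reading frame, which fits the depositor's caution that the clone may not be the full ORF. Boundaries of this kind are commonly chosen to favour soluble, crystallisable protein. The fragment was introduced by restriction enzyme cloning and carries an N-terminal His tag, which allows purification by immobilised metal affinity chromatography. The record does not say whether a protease cleavage site follows the tag. The depositor links the construct to a deposited crystal structure of the enzyme, so it is mainly useful for overexpressing and purifying trypanosomal UDPGP for crystallography and related biochemical or structural studies.
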