Addgene plasmid #25285: PP-UDPGP
Purpose: Bacterial expression for structure determination; may not be full ORF
Depositing lab: Cheryl Arrowsmith. Depositing organization: University of Toronto.
Backbone
  Vector backbone: pET15-MHL
  Backbone manufacturer: SGC
  Backbone size w/o insert (bp): 7737
  Vector type: Bacterial Expression
Growth in bacteria
  Bacterial resistance: Ampicillin, 100 μg/mL
  Growth temperature: 37°C
  Growth strain: DH5alpha
  Copy number: Low Copy
Gene/Insert
  Gene/Insert name: Tb10.389.0330:L3-E485 (alt names: PDB: 3GUE; Uridinediphosphate-glucose pyrophosphorylase; UDPGP)
  Species: Trypanosoma brucei
  Insert size (bp): 1449
  Mutation: Contains amino acids L3-E485
  Tag / fusion protein: His (N terminal on insert)
  Cloning method: Restriction Enzyme
  Sequencing primers: 5′ T7; 3′ T7-term
Terms and licenses: Academic/Nonprofit Terms; Industry Terms: Not Available to Industry
Depositor comments: PDB: 3GUE. http://www.thesgc.org/structures/3GUE/
How to cite: PP-UDPGP was a gift from Cheryl Arrowsmith (Addgene plasmid # 25285 ; http://n2t.net/addgene:25285 ; RRID:Addgene_25285)
